>Addgene plasmid #209969 | pLPP7 | addgene full sequence | sequence record 419333 | Addgene NGS Result
GGTCTCGGGAGGCGTTGCCGTTTAGGTTAAAAGTTATGGGCGTTAAAATCTTATGGATGTGATGGCTTTA
GACTGATGAGTAATCCTTTAAATTAATAGATCGTCACAACAATTGTGTTTAAGAATGCTAGTTCTTAGAT
GCAATTTTTTTTGCGTGCATCTAAGCTAGTGACAGTTGAACAGATTGTATCATTGCTTGCTGAAGTCAAA
ACTTGTTAGCAATTTGATTATAAACTTTATAGTCAAATTGCTAAACTGTGCCAGTTCGTTGACGGATTAT
GACCGCAAAAAATGGCTCGTCAAGAAATTTTCGCAAAAAAATAAAGCTCGATTAGAGCCCAGCTTACCGG
GATTTGGCTACTAAAAAATGTAACATACTGTAAATTAATCTGCTGAAATCAATTGACAAGATTTGGCCGG
ACGATTAACTTAATGCCATTCCCAAACGCCGTGAAAGGAGCGACTAACAATGTGAGACCACTCATCGCGA
CTAGTAGCGGCCGCTGCAGTCCGGCAAAAAAGGGCAAGGTGTCACCACCCTGCCCTTTTTCTTTAAAACC
GAAAAGATTACTTCGCGTTATGCAGGCTTCCTCGCTCACTGACTCGCTGCGCTCGGTCGTTCGGCTGCGG
CGAGCGGTATCAGCTCACTCAAAGGCGGTAATACGGTTATCCACAGAATCAGGGGATAACGCAGGAAAGA
ACATGTGAGCAAAAGGCCAGCAAAAGGCCAGGAACCGTAAAAAGGCCGCGTTGCTGGCGTTTTTCCACAG
GCTCCGCCCCCCTGACGAGCATCACAAAAATCGACGCTCAAGTCAGAGGTGGCGAAACCCGACAGGACTA
TAAAGATACCAGGCGTTTCCCCCTGGAAGCTCCCTCGTGCGCTCTCCTGTTCCGACCCTGCCGCTTACCG
GATACCTGTCCGCCTTTCTCCCTTCGGGAAGCGTGGCGCTTTCTCATAGCTCACGCTGTAGGTATCTCAG
TTCGGTGTAGGTCGTTCGCTCCAAGCTGGGCTGTGTGCACGAACCCCCCGTTCAGCCCGACCGCTGCGCC
TTATCCGGTAACTATCGTCTTGAGTCCAACCCGGTAAGACACGACTTATCGCCACTGGCAGCAGCCACTG
GTAACAGGATTAGCAGAGCGAGGTATGTAGGCGGTGCTACAGAGTTCTTGAAGTGGTGGCCTAACTACGG
CTACACTAGAAGAACAGTATTTGGTATCTGCGCTCTGCTGAAGCCAGTTACCTTCGGAAAAAGAGTTGGT
AGCTCTTGATCCGGCAAACAAACCACCGCTGGTAGCGGTGGTTTTTTTGTTTGCAAGCAGCAGATTACGC
GCAGAAAAAAAGGATCTCAAGAAGATCCTTTGATCTTTTCTACGGGGTCTGACGCTCAGTGGAACGAAAA
CTCACGTTAAGGGATTTTGGTCATGAGATTATCAAAAAGGATCTTCACCTAGATCCTTTTAAATTAAAAA
TGAAGTTTTAAATCAATCTAAAGTATATATGAGTAAACTTGGTCTGACAGCTCGAGGCTTGGATTCTCAC
CAATAAAAAACGCCCGGCGGCAACCGAGCGTTCTGAACAAATCCAGATGGAGTTCTGAGGTCATTACTGG
ATCTATCAACAGGAGTCCAAGCGAGCTCGATATCAAATTACGCCCCGCCCTGCCACTCGTCGCAGTACTG
TTGTAATTCATTAAGCATTCTGCCGACATGGAAGCCATCACAAACGGCATGATGAACCTGAATCGCCAGC
GGCATCAGCACCTTGTCGCCTTGCGTATAATATTTGCCCATGGTGAAAACGGGGGCGAAGAAGTTGTCCA
TATTGGCCACGTTTAAATCAAAACTGGTGAAACTCACCCAGGGATTGGCTGATACGAAAAACATATTCTC
AATAAACCCTTTAGGGAAATAGGCCAGGTTTTCACCGTAACACGCCACATCTTGCGAATATATGTGTAGA
AACTGCCGGAAATCGTCGTGGTATTCACTCCAGAGTGATGAAAACGTTTCAGTTTGCTCATGGAAAACGG
TGTAACAAGGGTGAACACTATCCCATATCACCAGCTCACCGTCTTTCATTGCCATACGAAATTCCGGATG
AGCATTCATCAGGCGGGCAAGAATGTGAATAAAGGCCGGATAAAACTTGTGCTTATTTTTCTTTACGGTC
TTTAAAAAGGCCGTAATATCCAGCTGAACGGTCTGGTTATAGGTACATTGAGCAACTGACTGAAATGCCT
CAAAATGTTCTTTACGATGCCATTGGGATATATCAACGGTGGTATATCCAGTGATTTTTTTCTCCATTTT
AGCTTCCTTAGCTCCTGAAAATCTCGATAACTCAAAAAATACGCCCGGTAGTGATCTTATTTCATTATGG
TGAAAGTTGGAACCTCTTACGTGCCCGATCAACTCGAGTGCCACCTGACGTCTAAGAAACCATTATTATC
ATGACATTAACCTATAAAAATAGGCGTATCACGAGGCAGAATTTCAGATAAAAAAAATCCTTAGCTTTCG
CTAAGGATGATTTCTGGAATTCGCGGCCGCTTCTAGAGCGATGAGT
Features (pLannotate 1.2.2; 8 found; start..end, strand, type, name):
    490..509     +  misc_feature   BioBrick suffix: universal suffix for all parts
    510..567     +  terminator     his operon terminator: This putative transcriptin terminator from the E. coli his operon has a 2-bp deletion introduced during synthesis. Its efficiency has not been determined.
    762..1350    -  rep_origin     ori: high-copy-number ColE1/pMB1/pBR322/pUC origin of replication
   1533..1627    -  terminator     lambda t0 terminator: transcription terminator from phage lambda
   1651..2307    -  CDS            cat: CAT_ECOLX - Experimental evidence at protein level: Swiss-Prot protein existence level 1. This enzyme is an effector of chloramphenicol resistance in bacteria. From Escherichia coli. This protein is used as a marker in many commonly used cloning vectors, such as pACYC184.
   2308..2405    -  promoter       cat promoter: promoter of the E. coli cat gene encoding chloramphenicol acetyltransferase
   2491..2534    -  terminator     bacterial terminator: putative bacterial transcription terminator
   2537..2558    +  misc_feature   BioBrick prefix: BioBrick prefix for parts that do not start with "ATG"
