[The description below was written by a language model from this plasmid's Addgene catalogue record and pLannotate feature annotations shown in this document.]
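Description:
pLPP7 is a small (about 2.6 kb) Level 0 part plasmid from a Golden Gate assembly toolbox developed for engineering Lactiplantibacillus plantarum. It is built on the pLP1 backbone and stores a single standardized part, the P_fabZ promoter from L. plantarum, described in the record as autoinducible. The promoter was inserted between two BsmBI sites that were destroyed during cloning, as is typical for Type IIS domestication of a part into an entry vector. The part is meant to be released in a subsequent Golden Gate step to build Level 1 plasmids, where it would drive a gene of interest; the record does not state which enzyme or overhangs are used for that step.

The annotated features describe only the backbone. Propagation in E. coli relies on a ColE1/pMB1-type origin. The annotation software labels this origin high-copy, whereas the catalogue entry lists the plasmid as low copy, and the record does not resolve the discrepancy. Selection is by chloramphenicol, through a cat (chloramphenicol acetyltransferase) gene expressed from its own promoter and followed by the lambda t0 terminator. A BioBrick prefix and suffix flank the cloning region, and a his operon terminator and another putative bacterial terminator insulate it from transcription in the rest of the vector. The P_fabZ insert itself was not picked up by the automated annotation and presumably lies in the unannotated stretch between the prefix and suffix. No origin or marker for replication in Lactobacillus is annotated, consistent with pLPP7 serving purely as an E. coli-maintained part donor rather than an expression vector.
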