Addgene plasmid #209969: pLPP7
Purpose: Contains Level 0 Part: autoinducible Promoter (PfabZ) for the construction of Level 1 plasmids
Depositing lab: Thorsten Mascher. Depositing organization: Technische Universitaet Dresden. Publication: Development of a Golden Gate Assembly-Based Genetic Toolbox for Lactiplantibacillus plantarum and Its Application for Engineering Monoterpenoid Biosynthesis. Li X, Schönberg PY, Wucherpfennig T, Hinze C, Sulaj F, Henle T, Mascher T. ACS Synth Biol. 2024 Sep 20;13(9):2764-2779. doi: 10.1021/acssynbio.4c00075. Epub 2024 Sep 10. PubMed 39254046.
Backbone
  Vector backbone: pLP1
  Vector type: Bacterial Expression
Growth in bacteria
  Bacterial resistance: Chloramphenicol, 25 μg/mL
  Growth temperature: 37°C
  Growth strain: DH5alpha
  Copy number: Low Copy
Gene/Insert
  Gene/Insert name: Promoter (P_fabZ)
  Species: L. plantarum
  Cloning method: Restriction Enzyme; 5′ cloning site BsmBI (destroyed during cloning); 3′ cloning site BsmBI (destroyed during cloning)
Terms and licenses: Academic/Nonprofit Terms; Industry Terms: Not Available to Industry
How to cite: pLPP7 was a gift from Thorsten Mascher (Addgene plasmid # 209969 ; http://n2t.net/addgene:209969 ; RRID:Addgene_209969)
